>Addgene plasmid #162750 | pMSCVII | addgene full sequence | sequence record 320950 | Addgene NGS Result
AATGAAAGACCCCACCTGTAGGTTTGGCAAGCTAGCTTAAGTAACGCCATTTTGCAAGGCATGGAAAATA
CATAACTGAGAATAGAGAAGTTCAGATCAAGGTTAGGAACAGAGAGACAGCAGAATATGGGCCAAACAGG
ATATCTGTGGTAAGCAGTTCCTGCCCCGGCTCAGGGCCAAGAACAGATGGTCCCCAGATGCGGTCCCGCC
CTCAGCAGTTTCTAGAGAACCATCAGATGTTTCCAGGGTGCCCCAAGGACCTGAAATGACCCTGTGCCTT
ATTTGAACTAACCAATCAGTTCGCTTCTCGCTTCTGTTCGCGCGCTTCTGCTCCCCGAGCTCAATAAAAG
AGCCCACAACCCCTCACTCGGCGCGCCAGTCCTCCGATAGACTGCGTCGCCCGGGTACCCGTATTCCCAA
TAAAGCCTCTTGCTGTTTGCATCCGAATCGTGGACTCGCTGATCCTTGGGAGGGTCTCCTCAGATTGATT
GACTGCCCACCTCGGGGGTCTTTCATTTGGAGGTTCCACCGAGATTTGGAGACCCCTGCCCAGGGACCAC
CGACCCCCCCGCCGGGAGGTAAGCTGGCCAGCGGTCGTTTCGTGTCTGTCTCTGTCTTTGTGCGTGTTTG
TGCCGGCATCTAATGTTTGCGCCTGCGTCTGTACTAGTTAGCTAACTAGCTCTGTATCTGGCGGACCCGT
GGTGGAACTGACGAGTTCTGAACACCCGGCCGCAACCCTGGGAGACGTCCCAGGGACTTTGGGGGCCGTT
TTTGTGGCCCGACCTGAGGAAGGGAGTCGATGTGGAATCCGACCCCGTCAGGATATGTGGTTCTGGTAGG
AGACGAGAACCTAAAACAGTTCCCGCCTCCGTCTGAATTTTTGCTTTCGGTTTGGAACCGAAGCCGCGCG
TCTTGTCTGCTGCAGCGCTGCAGCATCGTTCTGTGTTGTCTCTGTCTGACTGTGTTTCTGTATTTGTCTG
AAAATTAGGGCCAGACTGTTACCACTCCCTTAAGTTTGACCTTAGGTCACTGGAAAGATGTCGAGCGGAT
CGCTCACAACCAGTCGGTAGATGTCAAGAAGAGACGTTGGGTTACCTTCTGCTCTGCAGAATGGCCAACC
TTTAACGTCGGATGGCCGCGAGACGGCACCTTTAACCGAGACCTCATCACCCAGGTTAAGATCAAGGTCT
TTTCACCTGGCCCGCATGGACACCCAGACCAGGTCCCCTACATCGTGACCTGGGAAGCCTTGGCTTTTGA
CCCCCCTCCCTGGGTCAAGCCCTTTGTACACCCTAAGCCTCCGCCTCCTCTTCCTCCATCCGCCCCGTCT
CTCCCCCTTGAACCTCCTCGTTCGACCCCGCCTCGATCCTCCCTTTATCCAGCCCTCACTCCTTCTCTAG
GCGCCGGAATTCAGATCTTACGTAGCTAGCGGATCCCAATTGCTCGAGCCTGCAGGCATGCAAGCTTCAG
GTAGCCGGCTAACGTTAACAACCGGTACCTCTAGAACTATAGCTAGCATGCGCAAATTTAAAGCGCTGAT
ATCGATAAAATAAAAGATTTTATTTAGTCTCCAGAAAAAGGGGGGAATGAAAGACCCCACCTGTAGGTTT
GGCAAGCTAGCTTAAGTAACGCCATTTTGCAAGGCATGGAAAATACATAACTGAGAATAGAGAAGTTCAG
ATCAAGGTTAGGAACAGAGAGACAGCAGAATATGGGCCAAACAGGATATCTGTGGTAAGCAGTTCCTGCC
CCGGCTCAGGGCCAAGAACAGATGGTCCCCAGATGCGGTCCCGCCCTCAGCAGTTTCTAGAGAACCATCA
GATGTTTCCAGGGTGCCCCAAGGACCTGAAATGACCCTGTGCCTTATTTGAACTAACCAATCAGTTCGCT
TCTCGCTTCTGTTCGCGCGCTTCTGCTCCCCGAGCTCAATAAAAGAGCCCACAACCCCTCACTCGGCGCG
CCAGTCCTCCGATAGACTGCGTCGCCCGGGTACCCGTGTATCCAATAAACCCTCTTGCAGTTGCATCCGA
CTTGTGGTCTCGCTGTTCCTTGGGAGGGTCTCCTCTGAGTGATTGACTACCCGTCAGCGGGGGTCTTTCA
TGGGTAACAGTTTCTTGAAGTTGGAGAACAACATTCTGAGGGTAGGAGTCGAATATTAAGTAATCCTGAC
TCAATTAGCCACTGTTTTGAATCCACATACTCCAATACTCCTGAAATAGTTCATTATGGACAGCGCAGAA
AGAGCTGGGGAGAATTGTGAAATTGTTATCCGCTCACAATTCCACACAACATACGAGCCGGAAGCATAAA
GTGTAAAGCCTGGGGTGCCTAATGAGTGAGCTAACTCACATTAATTGCGTTGCGCTCACTGCCCGCTTTC
CAGTCGGGAAACCTGTCGTGCCAGCTGCATTAATGAATCGGCCAACGCGCGGGGAGAGGCGGTTTGCGTA
TTGGGCGCTCTTCCGCTTCCTCGCTCACTGACTCGCTGCGCTCGGTCGTTCGGCTGCGGCGAGCGGTATC
AGCTCACTCAAAGGCGGTAATACGGTTATCCACAGAATCAGGGGATAACGCAGGAAAGAACATGTGAGCA
AAAGGCCAGCAAAAGGCCAGGAACCGTAAAAAGGCCGCGTTGCTGGCGTTTTTCCATAGGCTCCGCCCCC
CTGACGAGCATCACAAAAATCGACGCTCAAGTCAGAGGTGGCGAAACCCGACAGGACTATAAAGATACCA
GGCGTTTCCCCCTGGAAGCTCCCTCGTGCGCTCTCCTGTTCCGACCCTGCCGCTTACCGGATACCTGTCC
GCCTTTCTCCCTTCGGGAAGCGTGGCGCTTTCTCATAGCTCACGCTGTAGGTATCTCAGTTCGGTGTAGG
TCGTTCGCTCCAAGCTGGGCTGTGTGCACGAACCCCCCGTTCAGCCCGACCGCTGCGCCTTATCCGGTAA
CTATCGTCTTGAGTCCAACCCGGTAAGACACGACTTATCGCCACTGGCAGCAGCCACTGGTAACAGGATT
AGCAGAGCGAGGTATGTAGGCGGTGCTACAGAGTTCTTGAAGTGGTGGCCTAACTACGGCTACACTAGAA
GAACAGTATTTGGTATCTGCGCTCTGCTGAAGCCAGTTACCTTCGGAAAAAGAGTTGGTAGCTCTTGATC
CGGCAAACAAACCACCGCTGGTAGCGGTGGTTTTTTTGTTTGCAAGCAGCAGATTACGCGCAGAAAAAAA
GGATCTCAAGAAGATCCTTTGATCTTTTCTACGGGGTCTGACGCTCAGTGGAACGAAAACTCACGTTAAG
GGATTTTGGTCATGAGATTATCAAAAAGGATCTTCACCTAGATCCTTTTAAATTAAAAATGAAGTTTTAA
ATCAATCTAAAGTATATATGAGTAAACTTGGTCTGACAGTTACCAATGCTTAATCAGTGAGGCACCTATC
TCAGCGATCTGTCTATTTCGTTCATCCATAGTTGCCTGACTCCCCGTCGTGTAGATAACTACGATACGGG
AGGGCTTACCATCTGGCCCCAGTGCTGCAATGATACCGCGAGACCCACGCTCACCGGCTCCAGATTTATC
AGCAATAAACCAGCCAGCCGGAAGGGCCGAGCGCAGAAGTGGTCCTGCAACTTTATCCGCCTCCATCCAG
TCTATTAATTGTTGCCGGGAAGCTAGAGTAAGTAGTTCGCCAGTTAATAGTTTGCGCAACGTTGTTGCCA
TTGCTACAGGCATCGTGGTGTCACGCTCGTCGTTTGGTATGGCTTCATTCAGCTCCGGTTCCCAACGATC
AAGGCGAGTTACATGATCCCCCATGTTGTGCAAAAAAGCGGTTAGCTCCTTCGGTCCTCCGATCGTTGTC
AGAAGTAAGTTGGCCGCAGTGTTATCACTCATGGTTATGGCAGCACTGCATAATTCTCTTACTGTCATGC
CATCCGTAAGATGCTTTTCTGTGACTGGTGAGTACTCAACCAAGTCATTCTGAGAATAGTGTATGCGGCG
ACCGAGTTGCTCTTGCCCGGCGTCAATACGGGATAATACCGCGCCACATAGCAGAACTTTAAAAGTGCTC
ATCATTGGAAAACGTTCTTCGGGGCGAAAACTCTCAAGGATCTTACCGCTGTTGAGATCCAGTTCGATGT
AACCCACTCGTGCACCCAACTGATCTTCAGCATCTTTTACTTTCACCAGCGTTTCTGGGTGAGCAAAAAC
AGGAAGGCAAAATGCCGCAAAAAAGGGAATAAGGGCGACACGGAAATGTTGAATACTCATACTCTTCCTT
TTTCAATATTATTGAAGCATTTATCAGGGTTATTGTCTCATGAGCGGATACATATTTGAATGTATTTAGA
AAAATAAACAAATAGGGGTTCCGCGCACATTTCCCCGAAAAGTGCCACCTGACGTCTAAGAAACCATTAT
TATCATGACATTAACCTATAAAAATAGGCGTATCACGAGGCCCTTTCGTCTCGCGCGTTTCGGTGATGAC
GGTGAAAACCTCTGACACATGCAGCTCCCGGAGACGGTCACAGCTTGTCTGTAAGCGGATGCCGGGAGCA
GACAAGCCCGTCAGGGCGCGTCAGCGGGTGTTGGCGGGTGTCGGGGCTGGCTTAACTATGCGGCATCAGA
GCAGATTGTACTGAGAGTGCACCATATGCGGTGTGAAATACCGCACAGATGCGTAAGGAGAAAATACCGC
ATCAGGCGCCATTCGCCATTCAGGCTGCGCAACTGTTGGGAAGGGCGATCGGTGCGGGCCTCTTCGCTAT
TACGCCAGCTGGCGAAAGGGGGATGTGCTGCAAGGCGATTAAGTTGGGTAACGCCAGGGTTTTCCCAGTC
ACGACGTTGTAAAACGACGGCGCAAGGAATGGTGCATGCAAGGAGATGGCGCCCAACAGTCCCCCGGCCA
CGGGGCCTGCCACCATACCCACGCCGAAACAAGCGCTCATGAGCCCGAAGTGGCGAGCCCGATCTTCCCC
ATCGGTGATGTCGGCGATATAGGCGCCAGCAACCGCACCTGTGGCGCCGGTGATGCCGGCCACGATGCGT
CCGGCGTAGAGGCGATTAGTCCAATTTGTTAAAGACAGGATATCAGTGGTCCAGGCTCTAGTTTTGACTC
AACAATATCACCAGCTGAAGCCTATAGAGTACGAGCCATAGATAAAATAAAAGATTTTATTTAGTCTCCA
GAAAAAGGGGGG
Features (pLannotate 1.2.2; 17 found; start..end, strand, type, name):
      1..517     +  LTR            5' LTR: 5' long terminal repeat from murine embryonic stem cell virus
    581..922     +  misc_feature   MESV Ψ: packaging signal of murine embryonic stem cell virus
    989..1405    +  CDS            gag (truncated): truncated Moloney murine leukemia virus (MMLV) gag gene lacking the start codon
   1449..1467    +  misc_feature   MCS (fragment): pUC18/19 multiple cloning site
   1587..2101    +  LTR            3' LTR: 3' long terminal repeat from murine embryonic stem cell virus
   2263..2279    -  protein_bind   lac operator: The lac repressor binds to the lac operator to inhibit transcription in E. coli. This inhibition can be relieved by adding lactose or isopropyl-β-D-thiogalactopyranoside (IPTG). lac repressor encoded by lacI
   2287..2317    -  promoter       lac promoter: promoter for the E. coli lac operon
   2332..2353    -  protein_bind   CAP binding site: CAP binding activates transcription in the presence of cAMP. E. coli catabolite activator protein
   2366..2458    -  CDS            lacI (fragment): lac repressor; lacI; The lac repressor binds to the lac operator to inhibit transcription in E. coli. This inhibition can be relieved by adding lactose or isopropyl-β-D-thiogalactopyranoside (IPTG).
   2641..3229    -  rep_origin     ori: high-copy-number ColE1/pMB1/pBR322/pUC origin of replication
   3400..4260    -  CDS            AmpR: β-lactamase; bla; confers resistance to ampicillin, carbenicillin, and related antibiotics
   4261..4365    -  promoter       AmpR promoter: bla
   4460..4495    +  CDS            rop (fragment): Rop protein, which maintains plasmids at low copy number; rop
   4597..4696    +  misc_feature   bom (fragment): basis of mobility region from pBR322
   4702..4851    -  CDS            lacZα (fragment): LacZα fragment of β-galactosidase; lacZ fragment
   4851..5052    -  CDS            TcR (fragment): tetracycline efflux protein; tet; confers resistance to tetracycline
   5053..5151    +  CDS            env (fragment): murine leukemia virus gPr80 envelope polyprotein precursor; env; proteolytically cleaved into gp70SU and p15TM subunits
