[The description below was written by a language model from this plasmid's Addgene catalogue record and pLannotate feature annotations shown in this document.]
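Description:
pMSCVII is an empty gammaretroviral expression backbone of the MSCV (murine stem cell virus) family, made by removing the IRES-EGFP cassette from pMIGII. The sequenced plasmid is 5,192 nt and carries no insert. It is maintained in E. coli through a high-copy ColE1/pUC-type origin and selected with ampicillin via the β-lactamase gene and its native promoter. A recombination-tolerant strain is listed for propagation, which is usual for plasmids with repeated LTRs.

The retroviral portion consists of a 5' LTR from murine embryonic stem cell virus, the MESV Ψ packaging signal, and a truncated MMLV gag segment lacking its start codon. This gag segment extends the packaging region to improve encapsidation of the genomic RNA without producing Gag protein. It is followed by a short fragment of a pUC-type multiple cloning site, where a gene of interest would be placed, and then the 3' LTR. No internal promoter is annotated, so an inserted coding sequence would be transcribed from the 5' LTR. With the IRES-EGFP removed, the vector provides no fluorescent reporter or mammalian selection marker of its own. The plasmid lacks functional gag, pol and env, so these must be supplied in trans by a packaging system to produce replication-defective virus for stable transduction of mammalian cells.

The remaining annotations are a lac promoter/operator, a CAP binding site, and fragments of lacI, lacZα, rop, bom, TcR and env. They appear to be nonfunctional remnants of earlier cloning vectors and proviral flanking sequence. The associated publication concerns a multiplex T-cell stimulation assay based on T-cell activation reporters, which suggests the backbone was used to deliver genes into T cells, although the record does not say which ones.
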