Addgene plasmid #162750: pMSCVII
Purpose: (Empty Backbone) MSCV backbone
Depositing lab: Maki Nakayama. Depositing organization: University of Colorado Denver and Anschutz Medical Campus. Publication: Multiplex T-cell Stimulation Assay Utilizing a T-cell Activation Reporter-based Detection System. Landry LG, Mann SE, Anderson AM, Nakayama M. Bio Protoc. 2021 Jan 20;11(2):e3883. doi: 10.21769/BioProtoc.3883. eCollection 2021 Jan 20. PubMed 33732772.
Backbone
  Vector backbone: Modified from pMIGII (removed IRES-EGFP cassette)
  Backbone manufacturer: Dario Vignali (Addgene plasmid # 52107)
  Vector type: Mammalian Expression, Retroviral
Growth in bacteria
  Bacterial resistance: Ampicillin, 100 μg/mL
  Growth temperature: 37°C
  Growth strain: NEB Stable
  Copy number: High Copy
Gene/Insert
  Gene/Insert name: None
Terms and licenses: Academic/Nonprofit Terms; Industry Terms: Not Available to Industry
How to cite: pMSCVII was a gift from Maki Nakayama (Addgene plasmid # 162750 ; http://n2t.net/addgene:162750 ; RRID:Addgene_162750)
